>Addgene plasmid #103583 | LSB-hsa-miR-505-3p | depositor full sequence | sequence record 196214 | Full Sequence
AATTGAGGGGATAACGCAGGAAAGAACATGTGAGCAAAAGGCCAGCAAAAGGCCAGGAACCGTAAAAAGG
CCGCGTTGCTGGCGTTTTTCCATAGGCTCCGCCCCCCTGACGAGCATCACAAAAATCGACGCTCAAGTCA
GAGGTGGCGAAACCCGACAGGACTATAAAGATACCAGGCGTTTCCCCCTGGAAGCTCCCTCGTGCGCTCT
CCTGTTCCGACCCTGCCGCTTACCGGATACCTGTCCGCCTTTCTCCCTTCGGGAAGCGTGGCGCTTTCTC
ATAGCTCACGCTGTAGGTATCTCAGTTCGGTGTAGGTCGTTCGCTCCAAGCTGGGCTGTGTGCACGAACC
CCCCGTTCAGCCCGACCGCTGCGCCTTATCCGGTAACTATCGTCTTGAGTCCAACCCGGTAAGACACGAC
TTATCGCCACTGGCAGCAGCCACTGGTAACAGGATTAGCAGAGCGAGGTATGTAGGCGGTGCTACAGAGT
TCTTGAAGTGGTGGCCTAACTACGGCTACACTAGAAGAACAGTATTTGGTATCTGCGCTCTGCTGAAGCC
AGTTACCTTCGGAAAAAGAGTTGGTAGCTCTTGATCCGGCAAACAAACCACCGCTGGTAGCGGTGGTTTT
TTTGTTTGCAAGCAGCAGATTACGCGCAGAAAAAAAGGATCTCAAGAAGATCCTTTGATCTTTTCTACGG
GGTCTGACGCTCAGTGGAACGAAAACTCACGTTAAGGGATTTTGGTCATGAGATTATCAAAAAGGATCTT
CACCTAGATCCTTTTAAATTAAAAATGAAGTTTTAAATCAATCTAAAGTATATATGAGTAAACTTGGTCT
GACAGTTACCAATGCTTAATCAGTGAGGCACCTATCTCAGCGATCTGTCTATTTCGTTCATCCATAGTTG
CCTGACTCCCCGTCGTGTAGATAACTACGATACGGGAGGGCTTACCATCTGGCCCCAGTGCTGCAATGAT
ACCGCGAGAACCACGCTCACCGGCTCCAGATTTATCAGCAATAAACCAGCCAGCCGGAAGGGCCGAGCGC
AGAAGTGGTCCTGCAACTTTATCCGCCTCCATCCAGTCTATTAATTGTTGCCGGGAAGCTAGAGTAAGTA
GTTCGCCAGTTAATAGTTTGCGCAACGTTGTTGCCATTGCTACAGGCATCGTGGTGTCACGCTCGTCGTT
TGGTATGGCTTCATTCAGCTCCGGTTCCCAACGATCAAGGCGAGTTACATGATCCCCCATGTTGTGCAAA
AAAGCGGTTAGCTCCTTCGGTCCTCCGATCGTTGTCAGAAGTAAGTTGGCCGCAGTGTTATCACTCATGG
TTATGGCAGCACTGCATAATTCTCTTACTGTCATGCCATCCGTAAGATGCTTTTCTGTGACTGGTGAGTA
CTCAACCAAGTCATTCTGAGAATAGTGTATGCGGCGACCGAGTTGCTCTTGCCCGGCGTCAATACGGGAT
AATACCGCGCCACATAGCAGAACTTTAAAAGTGCTCATCATTGGAAAACGTTCTTCGGGGCGAAAACTCT
CAAGGATCTTACCGCTGTTGAGATCCAGTTCGATGTAACCCACTCGTGCACCCAACTGATCTTCAGCATC
TTTTACTTTCACCAGCGTTTCTGGGTGAGCAAAAACAGGAAGGCAAAATGCCGCAAAAAAGGGAATAAGG
GCGACACGGAAATGTTGAATACTCATACTCTTCCTTTTTCAATATTATTGAAGCATTTATCAGGGTTATT
GTCTCATGAGCGGATACATATTTGAATGTAGCTCCGAATTTCTCGAGGGCTTGTCGACGACGGCGGTCTC
CGTCGTCAGGATCATGAATTCGACCCGCCTGCCACCATGACCGAGTACAAGCCCACGGTGCGCCTCGCCA
CCCGCGACGACGTCCCCCGGGCCGTACGCACCCTCGCCGCCGCGTTCGCCGACTACCCCGCCACGCGCCA
CACCGTCGACCCGGACCGCCACATCGAGCGGGTCACCGAGCTGCAAGAACTCTTCCTCACGCGCGTCGGG
CTCGACATCGGCAAGGTGTGGGTCGCGGACGACGGCGCCGCGGTGGCGGTCTGGACCACGCCGGAGAGCG
TCGAAGCGGGGGCGGTGTTCGCCGAGATCGGCCCGCGCATGGCCGAGTTGAGCGGTTCCCGGCTGGCCGC
GCAGCAACAGATGGAAGGCCTCCTGGCGCCGCACCGGCCCAAGGAGCCCGCGTGGTTCCTGGCCACCGTC
GGCGTCTCGCCCGACCACCAGGGCAAGGGTCTGGGCAGCGCCGTCGTGCTCCCCGGAGTGGAGGCGGCCG
AGCGCGCCGGGGTGCCCGCCTTCCTGGAGACATCCGCGCCCCGCAACCTCCCCTTCTACGAGCGGCTCGG
CTTCACCGTCACCGCCGACGTCGAGGTGCCCGAAGGACCGCGCACCTGGTGCATGACCCGCAAGCCCGGT
GCCTGATACGCGTGAATTCACTCCTCAGGTGCAGGCTGCCTATCAGAAGGTGGTGGCTGGTGTGGCCAAT
GCCCTGGCTCACAAATACCACTGAGATCTTTTTCCCTCTGCCAAAAATTATGGGGACATCATGAAGCCCC
TTGAGCATCTGACTTCTGGCTAATAAAGGAAATTTATTTTCATTGCAATAGTGTGTTGGAATTTTTTGTG
TCTCTCACTCGGAAGGACATATGGGAGGGCAAATCATTTAAAACATCAGAATGAGTATTTGGTTTAGAGT
TTGGCAACATATGCCCATATGCTGGCTGCCATGAACAAAGGTTGGCTATAAAGAGGTCATCAGTATATGA
AACAGCCCCCTGCTGTCCATTCCTTATTCCATAGAAAAGCCTTGACTTGAGGTTAGATTTTTTTTATATT
TTGTTTTGTGTTATTTTTTTCTTTAACATCCCTAAAATTTTCCTTACATGTTTTACTAGCCAGATTTTTC
CTCCTCTCCTGACTACTCCCAGTCATAGCTGTCCCTCTTCTCTTATGGAGATCCCTCGACCTGCAGCCCA
AGCTTGAATTCTCTAGAATTACCCTGTTATCCCTATGCTTGGTTTACCGAGCTCTTATTGGTTTTCAAAC
TTCATTGACTGTGCCCAACGCGCCTGGGAGCTCACGGGGACAGCCCCCCCCCAAAGCCCCCAGGGATGTA
ATTACGTCCCTCCCCCGCTAGGGGGCAGCAGCGAGCCGCCCGGGGCTCCGCTCCGGTCCGGCGCTCCCCC
CGCATCCCCGAGCCGGCAGCGTGCGGGGACAGCCCGGGCACGGGGAAGGTGGCACGGGATCGCTTTCCTC
TGAACGCTTCTCGCTGCTCTTTGAGCCTGCAGACACCTGGGGGGATACGGGGAAAAAGCTAGGCTGAAAG
ACCGGTTCTTAGAATGACACGCGCCTGGGAGCTCACGGGGACAGCCCCCCCCCAAAGCCCCCAGGGATGT
AATTACGTCCCTCCCCCGCTAGGGGGCAGCAGCGAGCCGCCCGGGGCTCCGCTCCGGTCCGGCGCTCCCC
CCGCATCCCCGAGCCGGCAGCGTGCGGGGACAGCCCGGGCACGGGGAAGGTGGCACGGGATCGCTTTCCT
CTGAACGCTTCTCGCTGCTCTTTGAGCCTGCAGACACCTGGGGGGATACGGGGAAAAAGCTAACTTCTGA
GACGACAACTTTGTATAGAAAAGTTGGCTCCGAATTCGCCCTTGACAGCAGAGATCCAGTTTGGTTAATT
AATTGGCTCCGGTGCCCGTCAGTGGGCAGAGCGCACATCGCCCACAGTCCCCGAGAAGTTGTGGGGAGGG
GTCGGCAATTGAACCGGTGCCTAGAGAAGGTGGCGCGGGGTAAACTGGGAAAGTGATGTCGTGTACTGGC
TCCGCCTTTTTCCCGAGGGTGGGGGAGAACCGTATATAAGTGCAGTAGTCGCCGTGAACGTTCTTTTTCG
CAACGGGTTTGCCGCCAGAACACAGGTAAGTGCCGTGTGTGGTTCCCGCGGGCCTGGCCTCTTTACGGGT
TATGGCCCTTGCGTGCCTTGAATTACTTCCACCTGGCTGCAGTACGTGATTCTTGATCCCGAGCTTCGGG
TTGGAAGTGGGTGGGAGAGTTCGAGGCCTTGCGCTTAAGGAGCCCCTTCGCCTCGTGCTTGAGTTGAGGC
CTGGCCTGGGCGCTGGGGCCGCCGCGTGCGAATCTGGTGGCACCTTCGCGCCTGTCTCGCTGCTTTCGAT
AAGTCTCTAGCCATTTAAAATTTTTGATGACCTGCTGCGACGCTTTTTTTCTGGCAAGATAGTCTTGTAA
ATGCGGGCCAAGATCTGCACACTGGTATTTCGGTTTTTGGGGCCGCGGGCGGCGACGGGGCCCGTGCGTC
CCAGCGCACATGTTCGGCGAGGCGGGGCCTGCGAGCGCGGCCACCGAGAATCGGACGGGGGTAGTCTCAA
GCTGGCCGGCCTGCTCTGGTGCCTGGCCTCGCGCCGCCGTGTATCGCCCCGCCCTGGGCGGCAAGGCTGG
CCCGGTCGGCACCAGTTGCGTGAGCGGAAAGATGGCCGCTTCCCGGCCCTGCTGCAGGGAGCTCAAAATG
GAGGACGCGGCGCTCGGGAGAGCGGGCGGGTGAGTCACCCACACAAAGGAAAAGGGCCTTTCCGTCCTCA
GCCGTCGCTTCATGTGACTCCACGGAGTACCGGGCGCCGTCCAGGCACCTCGATTAGTTCTCGAGCTTTT
GGAGTACGTCGTCTTTAGGTTGGGGGGAGGGGTTTTATGCGATGGAGTTTCCCCACACTGAGTGGGTGGA
GACTGAAGTTAGGCCAGCTTGGCACTTGATGTAATTCTCCTTGGAATTTGCCCTTTTTGAGTTTGGATCT
TGGTTCATTCTCAAGCCTCAGACAGTGGTTCAAAGTTTTTTTCTTCCATTTCAGGTGTCGTGAGAAGGGC
GAATTCGACCCAAGTTTGTACAAAAAAGCAGGCTGGATCCAGGTGCCACCATGGTGAGCGAGCTGATTAA
GGAGAACATGCACATGAAGCTGTACATGGAGGGCACCGTGAACAACCACCACTTCAAGTGCACATCCGAG
GGCGAAGGCAAGCCCTACGAGGGCACCCAGACCATGAGAATCAAGGCGGTCGAGGGCGGCCCTCTCCCCT
TCGCCTTCGACATCCTGGCTACCAGCTTCATGTACGGCAGCAAAACCTTCATCAACCACACCCAGGGCAT
CCCCGACTTCTTTAAGCAGTCCTTCCCCGAGGGCTTCACATGGGAGAGAGTCACCACATACGAAGATGGG
GGCGTGCTGACCGCTACCCAGGACACCAGCCTCCAGGACGGCTGCCTCATCTACAACGTCAAGATCAGAG
GGGTGAACTTCCCATCCAACGGCCCTGTGATGCAGAAGAAAACACTCGGCTGGGAGGCCTCCACCGAGAC
ACTGTACCCCGCTGACGGCGGCCTGGAAGGCAGAGCCGACATGGCCCTGAAGCTCGTGGGCGGGGGCCAC
CTGATCTGCAACCTTAAGACCACATACAGATCCAAGAAACCCGCTAAGAACCTCAAGATGCCCGGCGTCT
ACTATGTGGACAGGAGACTGGAAAGAATCAAGGAGGCCGACAAAGAGACATACGTCGAGCAGCACGAGGT
GGCTGTGGCCAGATACTGCGACCTCCCTAGCAAACTGGGGCACAAACTTAATTGAGAATTCTACCACCCA
GCTTTCTTGTACAAAGTGGTACGTCTCAAGACCAGAGGTCTCTGCTTTAGTGTTGAGGAAACCAGCAAGT
GTTGACGAGGAAACCAGCAAGTGTTGACGAGGAAACCAGCAAGTGTTGACGAGGAAACCAGCAAGTGTTG
ACGCAACCAGAAGAGACCTGTGCTTCACTCCTCAGGTGCAGGCTGCCTATCAGAAGGTGGTGGCTGGTGT
GGCCAATGCCCTGGCTCACAAATACCACTGAGATCTTTTTCCCTCTGCCAAAAATTATGGGGACATCATG
AAGCCCCTTGAGCATCTGACTTCTGGCTAATAAAGGAAATTTATTTTCATTGCAATAGTGTGTTGGAATT
TTTTGTGTCTCTCACTCGGAAGGACATATGGGAGGGCAAATCATTTAAAACATCAGAATGAGTATTTGGT
TTAGAGTTTGGCAACATATGCCCATATGCTGGCTGCCATGAACAAAGGTTGGCTATAAAGAGGTCATCAG
TATATGAAACAGCCCCCTGCTGTCCATTCCTTATTCCATAGAAAAGCCTTGACTTGAGGTTAGATTTTTT
TTATATTTTGTTTTGTGTTATTTTTTTCTTTAACATCCCTAAAATTTTCCTTACATGTTTTACTAGCCAG
ATTTTTCCTCCTCTCCTGACTACTCCCAGTCATAGCTGTCCCTCTTCTCTTATGGAGATCCCGAGCGGTG
CGTTTTTATGCTTGTAGTATTGTATAATGTTTTTAAGATCCAAGCTTCTGACCTCTTCTCTTCCTCCCAC
AGGGCCTCGAGACAATTGCATCGATGGTACCAGTGAAAGTCTGCAATGAATTCGAGTTGGCGCGCCTGTC
ATTCTAAATCTCTCTTTCAGCCTAAAGCTTTTTCCCCGTATCCCCCCAGGTGTCTGCAGGCTCAAAGAGC
AGCGAGAAGCGTTCAGAGGAAAGCGATCCCGTGCCACCTTCCCCGTGCCCGGGCTGTCCCCGCACGCTGC
CGGCTCGGGGATGCGGGGGGAGCGCCGGACCGGAGCGGAGCCCCGGGCGGCTCGCTGCTGCCCCCTAGCG
GGGGAGGGACGTAATTACATCCCTGGGGGCTTTGGGAGGGGGCTGTCCCCGTGAGCTCCCAGGCGCGCCT
GTCATTCTAAATCTCTCTTTCAGCCTAAAGCTTTTTCCCCGTATCCCCCCAGGTGTCTGCAGGCTCAAAG
AGCAGCGAGAAGCGTTCAGAGGAAAGCGATCCCGTGCCACCTTCCCCGTGCCCGGGCTGTCCCCGCACGC
TGCCGGCTCGGGGATGCGGGGGGAGCGCCGGACCGGAGCGGAGCCCCGGGCGGCTCGCTGCTGCCCCCTA
GCGGGGGAGGGACGTAATTACATCCCTGGGGGCTTTGGGGGGGGGCTGTCCCCGTGAGCTCCCAGGCGCG
CCAACTCGGTACCGTATCGATGTCGACGTTAACGCTAGTGATATCAACTTTGTATAGAAAAGTTGGCTCC
GAATTCGCCCTTGACAGCAGAGATCCAGTTTGGTTAATTAATTGGCTCCGGTGCCCGTCAGTGGGCAGAG
CGCACATCGCCCACAGTCCCCGAGAAGTTGTGGGGAGGGGTCGGCAATTGAACCGGTGCCTAGAGAAGGT
GGCGCGGGGTAAACTGGGAAAGTGATGTCGTGTACTGGCTCCGCCTTTTTCCCGAGGGTGGGGGAGAACC
GTATATAAGTGCAGTAGTCGCCGTGAACGTTCTTTTTCGCAACGGGTTTGCCGCCAGAACACAGGTAAGT
GCCGTGTGTGGTTCCCGCGGGCCTGGCCTCTTTACGGGTTATGGCCCTTGCGTGCCTTGAATTACTTCCA
CCTGGCTGCAGTACGTGATTCTTGATCCCGAGCTTCGGGTTGGAAGTGGGTGGGAGAGTTCGAGGCCTTG
CGCTTAAGGAGCCCCTTCGCCTCGTGCTTGAGTTGAGGCCTGGCCTGGGCGCTGGGGCCGCCGCGTGCGA
ATCTGGTGGCACCTTCGCGCCTGTCTCGCTGCTTTCGATAAGTCTCTAGCCATTTAAAATTTTTGATGAC
CTGCTGCGACGCTTTTTTTCTGGCAAGATAGTCTTGTAAATGCGGGCCAAGATCTGCACACTGGTATTTC
GGTTTTTGGGGCCGCGGGCGGCGACGGGGCCCGTGCGTCCCAGCGCACATGTTCGGCGAGGCGGGGCCTG
CGAGCGCGGCCACCGAGAATCGGACGGGGGTAGTCTCAAGCTGGCCGGCCTGCTCTGGTGCCTGGCCTCG
CGCCGCCGTGTATCGCCCCGCCCTGGGCGGCAAGGCTGGCCCGGTCGGCACCAGTTGCGTGAGCGGAAAG
ATGGCCGCTTCCCGGCCCTGCTGCAGGGAGCTCAAAATGGAGGACGCGGCGCTCGGGAGAGCGGGCGGGT
GAGTCACCCACACAAAGGAAAAGGGCCTTTCCGTCCTCAGCCGTCGCTTCATGTGACTCCACGGAGTACC
GGGCGCCGTCCAGGCACCTCGATTAGTTCTCGAGCTTTTGGAGTACGTCGTCTTTAGGTTGGGGGGAGGG
GTTTTATGCGATGGAGTTTCCCCACACTGAGTGGGTGGAGACTGAAGTTAGGCCAGCTTGGCACTTGATG
TAATTCTCCTTGGAATTTGCCCTTTTTGAGTTTGGATCTTGGTTCATTCTCAAGCCTCAGACAGTGGTTC
AAAGTTTTTTTCTTCCATTTCAGGTGTCGTGAGAAGGGCGAATTCGACCCAAGTTTGTACAAAAAAGCAG
GCTCGCCACCATGGTGAGCAAGGGCGAGGAGCTGTTCACCGGGGTGGTGCCCATCCTGGTCGAGCTGGAC
GGCGACGTAAACGGCCACAAGTTCAGCGTGAGGGGCGAGGGCGAGGGCGATGCCACCAACGGCAAGCTGA
CCCTGAAGTTCATCTGCACCACCGGCAAGCTGCCCGTGCCCTGGCCCACCCTCGTGACCACCCTGAGCCA
CGGCGTGCAGTGCTTCGCCCGCTACCCCGACCACATGAAGCAGCACGACTTCTTCAAGTCCGCCATGCCC
GAAGGCTACGTCCAGGAGCGCACCATCTTCTTCAAGGACGACGGCACCTACAAGACCCGCGCCGAGGTGA
AGTTCGAGGGCGACACCCTAGTGAACCGCATCGAGCTGAAGGGCGTCGACTTCAAGGAGGACGGCAACAT
CCTGGGGCACAAGCTGGAGTACAACTTCAACAGCCACAACATCTATATCATGGCCGTCAAGCAGAAGAAC
GGCATCAAGGTGAACTTCAAGATCCGCCACAACGTGGAGGACGGCAGCGTGCAGCTCGCCGACCACTACC
AGCAGAACACCCCCATCGGCGACGGCCCCGTGCTGCTGCCCGACAGCCACTACCTGAGCACCCAGTCCGT
GCTGAGCAAAGACCCCAACGAGAAGCGCGATCACATGGTCCTGCTGGAGTTCCGCACCGCCGCCGGGATC
ACTCTCGGCATGGACGAGCTGTACAAGTAATACCACCCAGCTTTCTTGTACAAAGTGGTACGCGTGAATT
CACTCCTCAGGTGCAGGCTGCCTATCAGAAGGTGGTGGCTGGTGTGGCCAATGCCCTGGCTCACAAATAC
CACTGAGATCTTTTTCCCTCTGCCAAAAATTATGGGGACATCATGAAGCCCCTTGAGCATCTGACTTCTG
GCTAATAAAGGAAATTTATTTTCATTGCAATAGTGTGTTGGAATTTTTTGTGTCTCTCACTCGGAAGGAC
ATATGGGAGGGCAAATCATTTAAAACATCAGAATGAGTATTTGGTTTAGAGTTTGGCAACATATGCCCAT
ATGCTGGCTGCCATGAACAAAGGTTGGCTATAAAGAGGTCATCAGTATATGAAACAGCCCCCTGCTGTCC
ATTCCTTATTCCATAGAAAAGCCTTGACTTGAGGTTAGATTTTTTTTATATTTTGTTTTGTGTTATTTTT
TTCTTTAACATCCCTAAAATTTTCCTTACATGTTTTACTAGCCAGATTTTTCCTCCTCTCCTGACTACTC
CCAGTCATAGCTGTCCCTCTTCTCTTATGGAGATCCCTCGACCTGCAGCCCAAGCTTGGCGTAATCATGG
TCATAGCTGTTTCCTGTGTGAAATTGTTATCCGCTCACAATTCCACACAACATACGAGCCGGAAGCATAA
AGTGTAAAGCCTGGGGTGCCTAATGAGTGAGCTAACTCACATTAATTGCGTTGCGCTCACTGCCCGCTTT
CCAGTCGGGAAACCTGTCGTGCCAGCGGATCGACAGTACTAAGCTTGGTCTAATACCCAATCTCTCGTCT
TATCCAGATGTTTTATACGCCTCTGGCCCGTGTCTCAAAATCTCTGATGTTACATTGCACAAGATAAAAT
AATATCATCATGAACAATAAAACTGTCTGCTTACATAAACAGTAATACAAGGGGTGTTATGAGCCATATT
CAACGGGAAACGTCGAGGCCGCGATTAAATTCCAACATGGATGCTGATTTATATGGGTATAAATGGGCTC
GCGATAATGTCGGGCAATCAGGTGCGACAATCTATCGCTTGTATGGGAAGCCCGATGCGCCAGAGTTGTT
TCTGAAACATGGCAAAGGTAGCGTTGCCAATGATGTTACAGATGAGATGGTCAGACTAAACTGGCTGACG
GAATTTATGCCTCTTCCGACCATCAAGCATTTTATCCGTACTCCTGATGATGCATGGTTACTCACCACTG
CGATCCCCGGAAAAACAGCATTCCAGGTATTAGAAGAATATCCTGATTCAGGTGAAAATATTGTTGATGC
GCTGGCAGTGTTCCTGCGCCGGTTGCATTCGATTCCTGTTTGTAATTGTCCTTTTAACAGCGATCGCGTA
TTTCGTCTCGCTCAGGCGCAATCACGAATGAATAACGGTTTGGTTGATGCGAGTGATTTTGATGACGAGC
GTAATGGCTGGCCTGTTGAACAAGTCTGGAAAGAAATGCATAAACTTTTGCCATTCTCACCGGATTCAGT
CGTCACTCATGGTGATTTCTCACTTGATAACCTTATTTTTGACGAGGGGAAATTAATAGGTTGTATTGAT
GTTGGACGAGTCGGAATCGCAGACCGATACCAGGATCTTGCCATCCTATGGAACTGCCTCGGTGAGTTTT
CTCCTTCATTACAGAAACGGCTTTTTCAAAAATATGGTATTGATAATCCTGATATGAATAAATTGCAGTT
TCATTTGATGCTCGATGAGTTTTTCTAATCAGAATTGGTTAATTGGTTGTAACACTGGCAGAGCATTACG
CTGACTTGACGGGACGGCGCAAGCTCATGACCAAAATCCCTTAACGTGAGTTACGCGTCGTTCCACTGAG
CGTCAGAGGTATCACTAGTATTACAGAGGTAAGTTATAACAGTCGCCTAACCC
Features (pLannotate 1.2.2; 28 found; start..end, strand, type, name):
     87..675     -  rep_origin     ori: high-copy-number ColE1/pMB1/pBR322/pUC origin of replication
    846..1706    -  CDS            AmpR: β-lactamase; bla; confers resistance to ampicillin, carbenicillin, and related antibiotics
   1707..1778    -  promoter       AmpR promoter: bla
   1857..2456    +  CDS            PuroR: puromycin N-acetyltransferase; pac from Streptomyces alboniger; confers resistance to puromycin
   2461..2541    +  CDS            HBB (fragment): HBB_PONPY - Experimental evidence at transcript level: Swiss-Prot protein existence level 2. Involved in oxygen transport from the lung to the various peripheral tissues. From Pongo pygmaeus (Bornean orangutan).
   2612..2667    +  polyA_signal   β-globin poly(A) signal: rabbit β-globin polyadenylation signal (Gil and Proudfoot, 1987)
   3646..3666    +  protein_bind   attB4: mutant version of attB; core recombination site for the Gateway® BP reaction BP Clonase™
   3734..3945    +  promoter       EF-1α core promoter: core promoter for human elongation factor EF-1α
   3946..4884    +  intron         EF-1α intron A: intron upstream of the start codon of human EF-1α
   4911..4931    +  protein_bind   attB1: mutant version of attB; core recombination site for the Gateway® BP reaction BP Clonase™
   4951..5646    +  CDS            mKate2: mKate2 is a basic (constitutively fluorescent) red fluorescent protein published in 2009, derived from Entacmaea quadricolor. It is reported to be a rapidly-maturing monomer with moderate acid sensitivity.
   5666..5690    -  protein_bind   attB2: mutant version of attB; recombination site for the Gateway® BP reaction BP Clonase™
   5834..5908    +  CDS            HBB (fragment): HBB_PONPY - Experimental evidence at transcript level: Swiss-Prot protein existence level 2. Involved in oxygen transport from the lung to the various peripheral tissues. From Pongo pygmaeus (Bornean orangutan).
   5979..6034    +  polyA_signal   β-globin poly(A) signal: rabbit β-globin polyadenylation signal (Gil and Proudfoot, 1987)
   6418..6443    +  misc_feature   SA: splice acceptor site
   7115..7135    +  protein_bind   attB4: mutant version of attB; core recombination site for the Gateway® BP reaction BP Clonase™
   7203..7414    +  promoter       EF-1α core promoter: core promoter for human elongation factor EF-1α
   7415..8353    +  intron         EF-1α intron A: intron upstream of the start codon of human EF-1α
   8380..8400    +  protein_bind   attB1: mutant version of attB; core recombination site for the Gateway® BP reaction BP Clonase™
   8411..9127    +  CDS            EBFP2: EBFP2 is a basic (constitutively fluorescent) blue fluorescent protein published in 2007, derived from Aequorea victoria. It is reported to be a rapidly-maturing monomer with moderate acid sensitivity.
   9135..9159    -  protein_bind   attB2: mutant version of attB; recombination site for the Gateway® BP reaction BP Clonase™
   9163..9243    +  CDS            HBB (fragment): HBB_PONPY - Experimental evidence at transcript level: Swiss-Prot protein existence level 2. Involved in oxygen transport from the lung to the various peripheral tissues. From Pongo pygmaeus (Bornean orangutan).
   9314..9369    +  polyA_signal   β-globin poly(A) signal: rabbit β-globin polyadenylation signal (Gil and Proudfoot, 1987)
   9752..9774    -  protein_bind   lac operator (fragment): The lac repressor binds to the lac operator to inhibit transcription in E. coli. This inhibition can be relieved by adding lactose or isopropyl-β-D-thiogalactopyranoside (IPTG). lac repressor encoded by lacI
   9778..9808    -  promoter       lac promoter: promoter for the E. coli lac operon
   9823..9844    -  protein_bind   CAP binding site: CAP binding activates transcription in the presence of cAMP. E. coli catabolite activator protein
   9857..9896    -  CDS            lacI (fragment): lac repressor; lacI; The lac repressor binds to the lac operator to inhibit transcription in E. coli. This inhibition can be relieved by adding lactose or isopropyl-β-D-thiogalactopyranoside (IPTG).
  10069..10878   +  CDS            KanR: aminoglycoside phosphotransferase; aph(3')-Ia; confers resistance to kanamycin in bacteria or G418 (Geneticin®) in eukaryotes
