[The description below was written by a language model from this plasmid's Addgene catalogue record and pLannotate feature annotations shown in this document.]
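Description:
LSB-hsa-miR-505-3p is an 11 kb mammalian expression plasmid built on the Low Sensor Backbone (LSB) and designed as a two-colour fluorescent sensor of microRNA activity. It replicates in E. coli from a high-copy ColE1/pUC-type origin and carries both β-lactamase (ampicillin) and aph(3')-Ia (kanamycin) markers, matching the dual selection listed in the record. A puromycin N-acetyltransferase coding sequence followed by a rabbit β-globin polyadenylation signal is also present for selection in mammalian cells. No promoter for it is annotated in the feature table.

The payload consists of two parallel transcription units, each driven by the human EF-1α core promoter with its intron A and terminated by a β-globin-derived 3' region and poly(A) signal. One unit expresses the red fluorescent protein mKate2, and the other expresses the blue protein EBFP2. The attB4, attB1 and attB2 sites flanking the promoters and coding sequences are remnants of Gateway-style assembly. According to the record, a target site for human miR-505-3p sits in the 3' UTR of the mKate2 transcript. It is not annotated as a separate feature, but it presumably lies in the unannotated stretch between mKate2 and its poly(A) region. When miR-505-3p is active in a transfected cell, the mKate2 transcript is repressed while EBFP2 is unaffected. The ratio of red to blue fluorescence therefore reports miRNA activity, normalised for plasmid dose and expression capacity.

The depositors note that the repeated poly(A) elements make the plasmid inherently unstable, so clone integrity should be checked. They also report that the physical plasmid differs from the deposited sequence by short insertions flanking the puromycin coding region, which do not impair puromycin selection.
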