Addgene plasmid #103583: LSB-hsa-miR-505-3p
Purpose: Used to sense miRNA activity using fluorescence based tools. hsa-miR-505-3p target in 3' UTR of of mKate. miRNA activity can be measured by the repression of mKate2 relative to EBFP2 fluorescent proteins . Plasmid is inherently unstable; please see Depositor Comments
Depositing lab: Ron Weiss. Depositing organization: Massachusetts Institute of Technology. Publication: A mixed antagonistic/synergistic miRNA repression model enables accurate predictions of multi-input miRNA sensor activity. Gam JJ, Babb J, Weiss R. Nat Commun. 2018 Jun 22;9(1):2430. doi: 10.1038/s41467-018-04575-0. PubMed 29934631.
Backbone
  Vector backbone: Low Sensor Backbone (LSB)
  Vector type: Mammalian Expression, Synthetic Biology
Growth in bacteria
  Bacterial resistance: Ampicillin and Kanamycin, 100 & 50 μg/mL
  Growth temperature: 30°C
  Growth strain: NEB Stable
  Copy number: High Copy
Gene/Insert
  Gene/Insert name: hsa-miR-505-3p target
  Species: H. sapiens (human)
  Entrez Gene: MIR505 (a.k.a. MIRN505, hsa-mir-505, mir-505)
  Promoter: EF-1a
  Cloning method: Gibson Cloning
Terms and licenses: Academic/Nonprofit Terms; Industry Terms: Not Available to Industry
Depositor comments: Please note that this plasmid is inherently unstable due to a repeating poly A element. We recommend performing a diagnostic digest on multiple colonies upon receipt. The depositors would like to note the presence of several discrepancies between the depositor sequence and physical plasmid sequence. In particular, the sequences upstream and downstream of the puromycin coding region have 10 bp insertions which do not affect the ability to perform puromycin selection. The sequences for those regions within the physical plasmids are as follows: Upstream of Puro: GAATTCGACCGCCTGTCTCAAGGTGCCACC; Downstream of Puro: GCTTTGAGACTACGCGTGAATTCACTCCTC. Please contact if you are interested in this plasmid prior to placing an order.
How to cite: LSB-hsa-miR-505-3p was a gift from Ron Weiss (Addgene plasmid # 103583 ; http://n2t.net/addgene:103583 ; RRID:Addgene_103583)
