>Addgene plasmid #103583 | LSB-hsa-miR-505-3p | depositor partial sequence | sequence record 196215 | hsa-miR-505-3p target
AGGAAACCAGCAAGTGTTGACG
