>Addgene plasmid #103583 | LSB-hsa-miR-505-3p | addgene partial sequence | sequence record 240237 | mKate2-F 5'-ACCCGCTAAGAACCTCAAGA-3'
TCAAGGAGGCCGACAAAGAGACATACGTCGAGCAGCACGAGGTGGCTGTGGCCAGATACTGCGACCTCCC
TAGCAAACTGGGGCACAAACTTAATTGAGAATTCTACCACCCAGCTTTCTTGTACAAAGTGGTACGTCTC
AAGACCAGAGGTCTCTGCTTTAGTGTTGAGGAAACCAGCAAGTGTTGACGAGGAAACCAGCAAGTGTTGA
CGAGGAAACCAGCAAGTGTTGACGAGGAAACCAGCAAGTGTTGACGCAACCAGAAGAGACCTGTGCTTCA
CTCCTCAGGTGCAGGCTGCCTATCAGAAGGTGGTGGCTGGTGTGGCCAATGCCCTGGCTCACAAATACCA
CTGAGATCTTTTTCCCTCTGCCAAAAATTATGGGGACATCATGAAGCCCCTTGAGCATCTGACTTCTGGC
TAATAAAGGAAATTTATTTTCATTGCAATAGTGTGTTGGAATTTTTTGTGTCTCTCACTCGGAAGGACAT
ATGGGAGGGCAAATCATTTAAAACATCAGAATGAGTATTTGGTTTAGAGTTTGGCAACATATGCCCATAT
GCTGGCTGCCATGAACAAAGGTTGGCTATAAAGAGGTCATCAGTATATGAAACAGCCCCCTGCTGTCCAT
TCCTTATTCCATAGAAAAGCCTTGACTTGAGGTTAGATTTTT
